>Addgene plasmid #25409 | HMGA2-FLAG | addgene partial sequence | sequence record 31101 | 25409 with mHFMGA2-For (AAGGCAGCAAAAACAAGAGC)
GACCATTGGAGAAAACGGCCAAGAGGCAGACCTAGGAAATGGCCACAACAAGTCGTTCAGAAGAAGCCTG
CTCAGGAGACTGAAGAGACATCCTCGCAAGAGTCCGCAGAGGAGGATGACTACAAAGACGATGACGACAA
GTGATTCTCGAGGTTAACGAATTCCGCCCCCCCCCCCCCCCCCCCCCTTTTCCNCCCCCCNNATTATAGT
GGAGGGGGAGGGGGNTNTGGGAAAAGGGGGGGGTGTTATTTTGTCATTTATATTTTTCCCCCTA
