[The description below was written by a language model from this plasmid's Addgene catalogue record.]
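Description:
HMGA2-FLAG is a retroviral mammalian expression plasmid built on the pMIG backbone (about 6.5 kb without insert). It carries the mouse Hmga2 coding sequence (high mobility group AT-hook 2, also known as Hmgic or pygmy). The insert is about 324 bp, is recorded as unmutated, and was cloned by restriction digestion between XhoI and BglII sites; the record does not say whether these sites survived cloning. A FLAG epitope is fused to the C terminus of the protein. In bacteria the plasmid is maintained at high copy number under ampicillin selection.

No feature table is provided, so the promoter and other regulatory elements are not explicitly stated. pMIG is generally known as an MSCV-type retroviral vector in which the viral LTR drives the inserted gene, followed by an IRES-GFP cassette that marks transduced cells. Those elements are probably present here, but the entry does not confirm them. As a retroviral transfer vector, it would be introduced into packaging cells to produce virus that stably integrates the Hmga2-FLAG cassette into dividing target cells.

The vector type field lists ChIP alongside mammalian and retroviral expression. This suggests the FLAG tag was intended to allow anti-FLAG detection or immunoprecipitation of this chromatin-associated, AT-hook DNA-binding protein, including chromatin immunoprecipitation to examine its genomic targets. The associated publication concerns the role of Hmga2 in promoting neural stem cell self-renewal in young mice through reduced p16Ink4a and p19Arf expression, which fits use of the construct for Hmga2 overexpression and chromatin-binding studies in that setting.
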