Addgene plasmid #25409: HMGA2-FLAG
Depositing lab: Sean Morrison. Depositing organization: University of Michigan. Publication: Hmga2 promotes neural stem cell self-renewal in young but not old mice by reducing p16Ink4a and p19Arf Expression. Nishino J, Kim I, Chada K, Morrison SJ. Cell. 2008 Oct 17. 135(2):227-39. 10.1016/j.cell.2008.09.017 PubMed 18957199.
Backbone
  Vector backbone: pMIG
  Backbone manufacturer: Gift from David Baltimore
  Backbone size w/o insert (bp): 6500
  Vector type: Mammalian Expression, Retroviral ; ChIP
Growth in bacteria
  Bacterial resistance: Ampicillin, 100 μg/mL
  Growth temperature: 37°C
  Growth strain: DH5alpha
  Copy number: High Copy
Gene/Insert
  Gene/Insert name: high mobility group AT-Hook 2 (alt names: HMGA2; pygmy; Hmgic)
  Species: M. musculus (mouse)
  Insert size (bp): 324
  Mutation: None
  GenBank ID: NM_010441
  Entrez Gene: Hmga2 (a.k.a. 9430083A20Rik, HMGI-C, Hmgic, pg, pygmy)
  Tag / fusion protein: FLAG (C terminal on insert)
  Cloning method: Restriction Enzyme; 5′ cloning site Xho1 (unknown if destroyed); 3′ cloning site Bgl2 (unknown if destroyed)
  Sequencing primers: 5′ Unknown
Terms and licenses: Academic/Nonprofit Terms; Industry Terms: Not Available to Industry
How to cite: HMGA2-FLAG was a gift from Sean Morrison (Addgene plasmid # 25409 ; http://n2t.net/addgene:25409 ; RRID:Addgene_25409)
